>Addgene plasmid #115431 | pRPL28 CaURA3 (pNTI592) | addgene full sequence | sequence record 228913 | Addgene NGS Result
CGAATTCATCGATGATATCAGATCCACTAGTGGCCTATGCGGCCGCGGATCTGCCGGTCTCCCTATAGTG
AGTCGTATTAATTTCGATAAGCCAGGTTAACCTGCATTAATGAATCGGCCAACGCGCGGGGAGAGGCGGT
TTGCGTATTGGGCGCTCTTCCGCTTCCTCGCTCACTGACTCGCTGCGCTCGGTCGTTCGGCTGCGGCGAG
CGGTATCAGCTCACTCAAAGGCGGTAATACGGTTATCCACAGAATCAGGGGATAACGCAGGAAAGAACAT
GTGAGCAAAAGGCCAGCAAAAGGCCAGGAACCGTAAAAAGGCCGCGTTGCTGGCGTTTTTCCATAGGCTC
CGCCCCCCTGACGAGCATCACAAAAATCGACGCTCAAGTCAGAGGTGGCGAAACCCGACAGGACTATAAA
GATACCAGGCGTTTCCCCCTGGAAGCTCCCTCGTGCGCTCTCCTGTTCCGACCCTGCCGCTTACCGGATA
CCTGTCCGCCTTTCTCCCTTCGGGAAGCGTGGCGCTTTCTCATAGCTCACGCTGTAGGTATCTCAGTTCG
GTGTAGGTCGTTCGCTCCAAGCTGGGCTGTGTGCACGAACCCCCCGTTCAGCCCGACCGCTGCGCCTTAT
CCGGTAACTATCGTCTTGAGTCCAACCCGGTAAGACACGACTTATCGCCACTGGCAGCAGCCACTGGTAA
CAGGATTAGCAGAGCGAGGTATGTAGGCGGTGCTACAGAGTTCTTGAAGTGGTGGCCTAACTACGGCTAC
ACTAGAAGAACAGTATTTGGTATCTGCGCTCTGCTGAAGCCAGTTACCTTCGGAAAAAGAGTTGGTAGCT
CTTGATCCGGCAAACAAACCACCGCTGGTAGCGGTGGTTTTTTTGTTTGCAAGCAGCAGATTACGCGCAG
AAAAAAAGGATCTCAAGAAGATCCTTTGATCTTTTCTACGGGGTCTGACGCTCAGTGGAACGAAAACTCA
CGTTAAGGGATTTTGGTCATGAGATTATCAAAAAGGATCTTCACCTAGATCCTTTTAAATTAAAAATGAA
GTTTTAAATCAATCTAAAGTATATATGAGTAAACTTGGTCTGACAGTTACCAATGCTTAATCAGTGAGGC
ACCTATCTCAGCGATCTGTCTATTTCGTTCATCCATAGTTGCCTGACTCCCCGTCGTGTAGATAACTACG
ATACGGGAGGGCTTACCATCTGGCCCCAGTGCTGCAATGATACCGCGAGACCCACGCTCACCGGCTCCAG
ATTTATCAGCAATAAACCAGCCAGCCGGAAGGGCCGAGCGCAGAAGTGGTCCTGCAACTTTATCCGCCTC
CATCCAGTCTATTAATTGTTGCCGGGAAGCTAGAGTAAGTAGTTCGCCAGTTAATAGTTTGCGCAACGTT
GTTGCCATTGCTACAGGCATCGTGGTGTCACGCTCGTCGTTTGGTATGGCTTCATTCAGCTCCGGTTCCC
AACGATCAAGGCGAGTTACATGATCCCCCATGTTGTGCAAAAAAGCGGTTAGCTCCTTCGGTCCTCCGAT
CGTTGTCAGAAGTAAGTTGGCCGCAGTGTTATCACTCATGGTTATGGCAGCACTGCATAATTCTCTTACT
GTCATGCCATCCGTAAGATGCTTTTCTGTGACTGGTGAGTACTCAACCAAGTCATTCTGAGAATAGTGTA
TGCGGCGACCGAGTTGCTCTTGCCCGGCGTCAATACGGGATAATACCGCGCCACATAGCAGAACTTTAAA
AGTGCTCATCATTGGAAAACGTTCTTCGGGGCGAAAACTCTCAAGGATCTTACCGCTGTTGAGATCCAGT
TCGATGTAACCCACTCGTGCACCCAACTGATCTTCAGCATCTTTTACTTTCACCAGCGTTTCTGGGTGAG
CAAAAACAGGAAGGCAAAATGCCGCAAAAAAGGGAATAAGGGCGACACGGAAATGTTGAATACTCATACT
CTTCCTTTTTCAATATTATTGAAGCATTTATCAGGGTTATTGTCTCATGAGCGGATACATATTTGAATGT
ATTTAGAAAAATAAACAAATAGGGGTTCCGCGCACATTTCCCCGAAAAGTGCCACCTGACGTCTAAGAAA
CCATTATTATCATGACATTAACCTATAAAAATAGGCGTATCACGAGGCCCTTTCGTCTCGCGCGTTTCGG
TGATGACGGTGAAAACCTCTGACACATGCAGCTCCCGGAGACGGTCACAGCTTGTCTGTAAGCGGATGCC
GGGAGCAGACAAGCCCGTCAGGGCGCGTCAGCGGGTGTTGGCGGGTGTCGGGGCTGGCTTAACTATGCGG
CATCAGAGCAGATTGTACTGAGAGTGCACCATATGGACATATTGTCGTTAGAACGCGGCTACAATTAATA
CATAACCTTATGTATCATACACATACGATTTAGGTGACACTATAGAACGCGGCCGCCAGCTGAAGCTTCG
TACGCTGCAGGTCCTTTTCATCACGTGCTATAAAAATAATTATAATTTAAATTTTTTAATATAAATATAT
AAATTAAAAATAGAAAGTAAAAAAAGAAATTAAAGAAAAAATAGTTTTTGTTTTCCGAAGATGTAAAAGA
CTCTAGGGGGATCGCCAACAAATACTACCTTTTATCTTGCTCTTCCTGCTCTCAGGTATTAATGCCGAAT
TGTTTCATCTTGTCTGTGTAGAAGACCACACACGAAAATCCTGTGATTTTACATTTTACTTATCGTTAAT
CGAATGTATATCTATTTAATCTGCTTTTCTTGTCTAATAAATATATATGTAAAGTACGCTTTTTGTTGAA
ATTTTTTAAACCTTTGTTTATTTTTTTTTCTTCATTCCGTAACTCTTCTACCTTCTTTATTTACTTTCTA
AAATCCAAATACAAAACATAAAAATAAATAAACACAGAGTAAATTCCCAAATTATTCCATCATTAAAAGA
TACGAGGCGCGTGTAAGTTACAGGCAAGCGATCCGTCCGGATCCAAATTATGCCACCGTTACCTTACGTT
TCATGGTTAATCATCGTTTACTGCCGCCTATGAGCGTAAGCTAATGTTATAAAGAAACAAGCTATAATAT
TGTTAAATATAGTTGATCAACAGCATTGTAATGATTACAAGAGACGAGGTGGAATGAACCTTATGAAATG
CGTATTATATATAAACTGTAATAAGAGCTAAGTTGAATTGAAATCTACGATACTTGATGTTGACATTATA
GCACTAGTTCCCAGGAAACCCTTTCGAAAAACACAGCAAAAACAAGAGTACTGTAACCAATGTAACATCT
GTACACCAGGGACCCACACATTACCAAAATCAAAATTATTTTTCTAATGCCTGTTATTTTTCCTATTTTT
CCTCTGGCGCGTGAATAGCCCGCAGAGACGCAAACAATTTTCCTCGCAGTTTTTCGCTTGTTTAATGCGT
ATTTTCCCAGATAGGTTCAAACCTTTCATCTGTATCCCGTATATTTAAGATGGCGTTTGCTTTCTCCGTT
GATTTTTTTCCTTCTTAGTGATTTTTTTGCATTAAATCCCAGAACAATCATCCAACTAATCAAGAATGCC
TTCCAGATTCACTAAGACTAGAAAGCACAGAGGTCACGTCTCAGGTATGTAGTTCCATTTGGAAGAGGGA
ATGAAAGAACCAAGACGGTGACTTTTTTTTTAGTGTTGTGCAACCAATATGTCGTGTGTATATCATGGTA
CAGGAGAATGTCAATCAGCTAAGTGTACTCAACATATTTCTTTGTGTTTTGATTGCGAACTTTGTATTAC
CATCTCACTGTTGAGACGGCTTATTTGAGGTAATAGCTCGAGTAAATGTACTCTTCCATCGCAAACTGAG
CAAAAAGAAAGTGTGCATAGCCTTTGTCATACTTCTCCTTTATTATACCATGATATTCAGAACAGTCATA
CTGTCTACTCATTTTACGGCTATAAAAGGTAACTTTCATTTAGATTATGGAAAGCACTAATTATCGCTGT
ATGGTACCAAATGGTTGTAGAGAGCGCAATTATGAAAAAGAGTTACCACGTTTCTTTTGTTTCGATAAAA
TGTCCAGTTGAAAACCTGTTTTACTAACGATTTAAAAATTGTATTTCATTACAATATTTTTTTTGTACAG
CCGGTAAAGGTCGTATCGGTAAGCACAGAAAGCACCCCGGTGGTAGAGGTATGGCCGGTGGTCAACATCA
CCACAGAATTAACATGGATAAATACCATCCAGGTTATTTCGGTAAGGTTGGTATGAGATACTTCCACAAG
CAACAAGCTCATTTCTGGAAGCCAGTCTTGAACTTGGACAAATTGTGGACATTGATCCCAGAAGACAAGA
GAGACCAATACTTGAAATCTGCTTCTAAGGAAACTGCTCCAGTTATTGACACTTTGGCAGCCGGTTACGG
TAAGATCTTGGGTAAGGGTAGAATTCCAAATGTTCCAGTTATCGTCAAAGCTAGATTCGTCTCCAAGTTG
GCTGAAGAAAAAATCAGAGCTGCTGGTGGTGTTGTTGAATTGATCGCTTAAGCGCATCAACAAAAACTCT
ATGTATTTTCCAATAAATTATATATCTTCAGTTTAATCTAATTCAACATCTACTTCTGTATTATTTCTAT
CACCCATTTTCACCGTTTTTTCGTCTTGTCTATTTTGAAGTTACCAGTGGCAGATCCCAACGCTTTTATC
GCTTTTTTAAAAGGCGCGCCACTTCTAAATAAGCGAATTTCTTATGATTTATGATTTTTATTATTAAATA
AGTTATAAAAAAAATAAGTGTATACAAATTTTAAAGTGACTCTTAGGTTTTAAAACGAAAATTCTTATTC
TTGAGTAACTCTTTCCTGTAGGTCAGGTTGCTTTCTCAGGTATAGTATGAGGTCGCTCTTATTGACCACA
CCTCTACCGGCAGATCCGCTAGGGATAACAGGGTAATATAGATCTGTTTAGCTTGCCTCGTCCCCGCCGG
GTCACCCGGCCAGCGACATGGAGGCCCAGAATACCCTCCTTGACAGTCTTGACGTGCGCAGCTCAGGGGC
ATGATGTGACTGTCGCCCGTACATTTAGCCCATACATCCCCATGTATAATCATTTGCATCCATACATTTT
GATGGCCGCACGGCGCGAAGCAAAAATTACGGCTCCTCGCTGCGGACCTGCGAGCAGGGAAACGCTCCCC
TCACAGACGCGTTGAATTGTCCCCACGCCGCGCCCCTGTAGAGAAATATAAAAGGTTAGGATTTGCCACT
GAGGTTCTTCTTTCATATACTTCCTTTTAAAATCTTGCTAGGATACAGTTCTCACATCACATCCGAACAT
AAACAACCATGACAGTCAACACTAAGACCTATAGTGAGAGAGCAGAAACTCATGCCTCACCAGTAGCACA
ACGATTATTTCGATTAATGGAACTGAAGAAAACCAATTTATGTGCATCAATTGATGTTGATACCACTAAG
GAATTCCTTGAATTAATTGATAAATTGGGTCCTTATGTATGCTTAATCAAGACTCATATTGATATAATCA
ATGATTTTTCCTATGAATCCACTATTGAACCATTATTAGAACTTTCACGTAAACATCAATTTATGATTTT
TGAAGATAGAAAATTTGCTGATATTGGTAATACCGTGAAGAAACAATATATTGGTGGAGTTTATAAAATT
AGTAGTTGGGCAGATATTACTAATGCTCATGGTGTCACTGGGAATGGAGTAGTTGAAGGATTAAAACAGG
GAGCTAAAGAAACCACCACCAACCAAGAGCCAAGAGGGTTATTGATGTTAGCTGAATTATCATCAGTGGG
ATCATTAGCATATGGAGAATATTCTCAAAAAACTGTTGAAATTGCTAAATCCGATAAGGAATTTGTTATT
GGATTTATTGCCCAACGTGATATGGGTGGACAAGAAGAAGGATTTGATTGGCTTATTATGACACCTGGAG
TTGGATTAGATGATAAAGGTGATGGATTAGGACAACAATATAGAACTGTTGATGAAGTTGTTAGCACTGG
AACTGATATTATCATTGTTGGTAGAGGATTGTTTGGTAAAGGAAGAGATCCAGATATTGAAGGTAAAAGG
TATAGAGATGCTGGTTGGAATGCTTATTTGAAAAAGACTGGCCAATTATAATCAGTACTGACAATAAAAA
GATTCTTGTTTTCAAGAACTTGTCATTTGTATAGTTTTTTTATATTGTAGTTGTTCTATTTTAATCAAAT
GTTAGCGTGATTTATATTTTTTTTCGCCTCGACATCATCTGCCCAGATGCGAAGTTAAGTGCGCAGAAAG
TAATATCATGCGTCAATCGTATGTGAATGCTGGTCGCTATACTGCTGTCGATTCGATACTAACGCCGCCA
TCCAGTGTCGAAAACGAGCT
Features (pLannotate 1.2.2; 14 found; start..end, strand, type, name):
     62..80      -  promoter       T7 promoter: promoter for bacteriophage T7 RNA polymerase
    102..155     -  CDS            lacI (fragment): lac repressor; lacI; The lac repressor binds to the lac operator to inhibit transcription in E. coli. This inhibition can be relieved by adding lactose or isopropyl-β-D-thiogalactopyranoside (IPTG).
    338..926     -  rep_origin     ori: high-copy-number ColE1/pMB1/pBR322/pUC origin of replication
   1097..1957    -  CDS            AmpR: β-lactamase; bla; confers resistance to ampicillin, carbenicillin, and related antibiotics
   1958..2062    -  promoter       AmpR promoter: bla
   2157..2192    +  CDS            rop (fragment): Rop protein, which maintains plasmids at low copy number; rop
   2294..2345    +  misc_feature   bom (fragment): basis of mobility region from pBR322
   2408..2426    +  promoter       SP6 promoter: promoter for bacteriophage SP6 RNA polymerase
   2470..2973    +  misc_feature   CEN/ARS: S. cerevisiae CEN6 centromere fused to an autonomously replicating sequence
   4127..4528    +  CDS            RPL28 (fragment): RL28_YEAST - Also known as CYH2. Experimental evidence at protein level: Swiss-Prot protein existence level 1. Component of the ribosome, a large ribonucleoprotein complex responsible for the synthesis of proteins in the cell. The small ribosomal subunit (SSU) binds messenger RNAs (mRNAs) and translates the encoded message by selecting cognate aminoacyl-transfer RNA (tRNA) molecules. The large subunit (LSU) contains the ribosomal catalytic site termed the peptidyl transferase center (PTC), which catalyzes the formation of peptide bonds, thereby polymerizing the amino acids delivered by tRNAs i
   4723..4910    +  terminator     ADH1 terminator: S. cerevisiae ADH1; transcription terminator for the S. cerevisiae alcohol dehydrogenase 1 (ADH1) gene
   4985..5328    +  promoter       TEF promoter: Ashbya gossypii TEF promoter
   5347..6135    +  CDS            URA3: PYRF_YEAST - Experimental evidence at protein level: Swiss-Prot protein existence level 1. From Saccharomyces cerevisiae (strain ATCC 204508 / S288c) (Baker's yeast).
   6147..6344    +  terminator     TEF terminator: Ashbya gossypii TEF terminator
