[The description below was written by a language model from this plasmid's Addgene catalogue record and pLannotate feature annotations shown in this document.]
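Description:
pRPL28 CaURA3 (pNTI592) is a low-copy yeast centromeric shuttle plasmid built on the pFA6a backbone, to which a CEN/ARS element (CEN6 centromere fused to an autonomously replicating sequence) has been added so that it replicates and segregates stably in Saccharomyces cerevisiae. In E. coli it is maintained through a high-copy ColE1/pUC-type origin and selected with ampicillin via the β-lactamase gene. Short T7 and SP6 promoter sequences and small lacI, rop and bom fragments are backbone remnants with no evident role in the design. The total size is about 6.4 kb.

The main insert is the S. cerevisiae RPL28 gene (also called CYH2, YGL103W), which encodes a large-subunit ribosomal protein. It is carried as a roughly 1.7 kb genomic fragment under its endogenous promoter, with a KpnI site engineered into the intron. The feature table annotates only the larger downstream coding portion, consistent with an intron-containing gene, and places an ADH1 terminator after it. Next to it sits the selection cassette typical of pFA6a vectors: a URA3 orotidine-5'-phosphate decarboxylase gene recorded as coming from Candida albicans, flanked by the Ashbya gossypii TEF promoter and terminator. The automated annotation labels this ORF by homology to the S. cerevisiae protein. URA3 allows selection in ura3 hosts and, in general, counter-selection with 5-fluoroorotic acid.

The catalogue purpose line reads "URA3-marked RPS28", which conflicts with the plasmid name, insert fields and annotation, all of which indicate RPL28. The specific experimental use is not stated, though the plasmid was deposited with a study on turbidostat continuous culture for pooled analysis of complex libraries. A URA3-marked wild-type copy of this kind would suit complementation or plasmid-shuffle experiments.
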