Addgene plasmid #115431: pRPL28 CaURA3 (pNTI592)
Purpose: URA3-marked RPS28
Depositing lab: Nicholas Ingolia. Depositing organization: University of California, Berkeley. Publication: An Accessible Continuous-Culture Turbidostat for Pooled Analysis of Complex Libraries. McGeachy AM, Meacham ZA, Ingolia NT. ACS Synth Biol. 2019 Apr 19;8(4):844-856. doi: 10.1021/acssynbio.8b00529. Epub 2019 Apr 2. PubMed 30908907.
Backbone
  Vector backbone: pFA6a
  Backbone size w/o insert (bp): 2500
  Total vector size (bp): 6392
  Modifications to backbone: Yeast ARS/CEN
  Vector type: Yeast Expression
  Selectable markers: URA3
Growth in bacteria
  Bacterial resistance: Ampicillin, 100 μg/mL
  Growth temperature: 37°C
  Growth strain: DH5alpha
  Copy number: High Copy
Gene/Insert 1
  Gene/Insert name: RPL28
  Species: S. cerevisiae (budding yeast)
  Insert size (bp): 1721
  Mutation: KpnI site in intron
  GenBank ID: NM_001180968
  Entrez Gene: RPL28 (a.k.a. YGL103W, CYH2)
  Promoter: endogenous
  Cloning method: Gibson Cloning
  Sequencing primers: 5′ N/A; 3′ N/A
Gene/Insert 2
  Gene/Insert name: URA3
  Species: Candida albicans
  Insert size (bp): 1425
  Promoter: Ashbya gossypii
  Cloning method: Unknown
  Sequencing primers: 5′ N/A; 3′ N/A
Terms and licenses: Academic/Nonprofit Terms; Industry Terms: Not Available to Industry
How to cite: pRPL28 CaURA3 (pNTI592) was a gift from Nicholas Ingolia (Addgene plasmid # 115431 ; http://n2t.net/addgene:115431 ; RRID:Addgene_115431)
